Addgene plasmid #196599: Td-CGBE
Purpose: Mammalian expression of Td-CGBE
Depositing lab: Dali Li. Publication: Re-engineering the adenine deaminase TadA-8e for efficient and specific CRISPR-based cytosine base editing. Chen L, Zhu B, Ru G, Meng H, Yan Y, Hong M, Zhang D, Luan C, Zhang S, Wu H, Gao H, Bai S, Li C, Ding R, Xue N, Lei Z, Chen Y, Guan Y, Siwko S, Cheng Y, Song G, Wang L, Yi C, Liu M, Li D. Nat Biotechnol. 2022 Nov 10. doi: 10.1038/s41587-022-01532-7. PubMed 36357717.
Backbone
  Vector backbone: pCMV
  Vector type: Mammalian Expression
Growth in bacteria
  Bacterial resistance: Ampicillin, 100 μg/mL
  Growth temperature: 37°C
  Growth strain: DH5alpha
  Copy number: High Copy
Gene/Insert
  Gene/Insert name: bpNLS-TadA-8e (N46L)-32aa linker-nSpCas9-bpNLS
  Insert size (bp): 4818
  Mutation: TadA-8e (N46L); S. pyogenes Cas9 (D10A)
  Tag / fusion protein: 6*His (C terminal on backbone)
  Cloning method: Gibson Cloning
  Sequencing primers: 5′ CMV-Forward; 3′ BGH-Reverse
Terms and licenses: Academic/Nonprofit Terms; Industry Terms: Not Available to Industry
How to cite: Td-CGBE was a gift from Dali Li (Addgene plasmid # 196599 ; http://n2t.net/addgene:196599 ; RRID:Addgene_196599)
