[The description below was written by a language model from this plasmid's Addgene catalogue record and pLannotate feature annotations shown in this document.]
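Description:
Td-CGBE is a mammalian expression plasmid built on a pCMV backbone that encodes a CRISPR base editor derived from the engineered adenine deaminase TadA-8e. The sequenced plasmid is about 8.2 kb and is propagated in E. coli as a high-copy construct through a ColE1/pUC-type origin, with selection by ampicillin via the β-lactamase gene and its native promoter. Small remnants of lac regulatory elements, a pBluescript-type polylinker, an SV40 promoter fragment and a bom fragment are annotated in the backbone but appear to be vestigial. No mammalian selection marker is recorded, which fits transient transfection use.

The payload is a single open reading frame of roughly 4.8 kb driven by the CMV immediate early enhancer and promoter and terminated by the bovine growth hormone polyadenylation signal. A T7 promoter lies just upstream of the coding region and could in principle support in vitro transcription. The fusion reads bipartite NLS, TadA-8e carrying the N46L substitution, a 32-amino-acid linker, S. pyogenes Cas9 with the D10A mutation, and a second bipartite NLS, with a C-terminal 6xHis tag listed as coming from the backbone. The annotation tool labels the Cas9 region as two adjoining pieces, one called "dCas9(N)", but the record lists only D10A, so the protein is a nickase that cuts the non-edited strand rather than a fully inactive Cas9. The NLS, linker and His tag are not separately annotated in the feature table.

According to the associated publication title, the deaminase was re-engineered from an adenine to a cytosine deaminase for cytosine base editing. The plasmid carries no guide RNA cassette, so a targeting sgRNA must be supplied separately.
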