Features (pLannotate 1.2.2; 17 found; start..end, strand, type, name):
    144..347     +  promoter       CMV promoter: human cytomegalovirus (CMV) immediate early promoter
    389..407     +  promoter       T7 promoter: promoter for bacteriophage T7 RNA polymerase
    478..969     +  CDS            tadA: TADA_ECOLI - Also known as yfhC. Experimental evidence at protein level: Swiss-Prot protein existence level 1. Catalyzes the deamination of adenosine to inosine at the wobble position 34 of tRNA(Arg2). Essential for cell viability. From Escherichia coli (strain K12).
   1072..2673    +  CDS            dCas9(N): N-terminal portion of catalytically inactive Streptococcus pyogenes dCas9 carrying the D10A mutation (Zetsche et al., 2015)
   2674..5168    +  CDS            Cas9(C) (fragment): C-terminal portion of Streptococcus pyogenes Cas9 (Zetsche et al., 2015)
   5290..5514    +  polyA_signal   bGH poly(A) signal: bovine growth hormone polyadenylation signal
   5518..5539    +  promoter       SV40 promoter (fragment): SV40 enhancer and early promoter
   5544..5560    +  misc_feature   MCS (fragment): pBluescript multiple cloning site
   5609..5625    -  protein_bind   lac operator: The lac repressor binds to the lac operator to inhibit transcription in E. coli. This inhibition can be relieved by adding lactose or isopropyl-β-D-thiogalactopyranoside (IPTG). lac repressor encoded by lacI
   5633..5663    -  promoter       lac promoter: promoter for the E. coli lac operon
   5678..5699    -  protein_bind   CAP binding site: CAP binding activates transcription in the presence of cAMP. E. coli catabolite activator protein
   5712..5804    -  CDS            lacI (fragment): lac repressor; lacI; The lac repressor binds to the lac operator to inhibit transcription in E. coli. This inhibition can be relieved by adding lactose or isopropyl-β-D-thiogalactopyranoside (IPTG).
   5987..6575    -  rep_origin     ori: high-copy-number ColE1/pMB1/pBR322/pUC origin of replication
   6746..7606    -  CDS            AmpR: β-lactamase; bla; confers resistance to ampicillin, carbenicillin, and related antibiotics
   7607..7711    -  promoter       AmpR promoter: bla
   7782..7826    -  misc_feature   bom (fragment): basis of mobility region from pBR322
   8057..143     +  enhancer       CMV enhancer (across the origin): human cytomegalovirus immediate early enhancer
>Addgene plasmid #196599 | Td-CGBE | addgene full sequence | sequence record 386792 | Addgene NGS Result
ATCAAGTGTATCATATGCCAAGTACGCCCCCTATTGACGTCAATGACGGTAAATGGCCCGCCTGGCATTA
TGCCCAGTACATGACCTTATGGGACTTTCCTACTTGGCAGTACATCTACGTATTAGTCATCGCTATTACC
ATGGTGATGCGGTTTTGGCAGTACATCAATGGGCGTGGATAGCGGTTTGACTCACGGGGATTTCCAAGTC
TCCACCCCATTGACGTCAATGGGAGTTTGTTTTGGCACCAAAATCAACGGGACTTTCCAAAATGTCGTAA
CAACTCCGCCCCATTGACGCAAATGGGCGGTAGGCGTGTACGGTGGGAGGTCTATATAAGCAGAGCTGGT
TTAGTGAACCGTCAGATCCGCTAGAGATCCGCGGCCGCTAATACGACTCACTATAGGGAGAGCCGCCACC
ATGAAACGGACAGCCGACGGAAGCGAGTTCGAGTCACCAAAGAAGAAGCGGAAAGTCTCTGAGGTGGAGT
TTTCCCACGAGTACTGGATGAGACATGCCCTGACCCTGGCCAAGAGGGCACGGGATGAGAGGGAGGTGCC
TGTGGGAGCCGTGCTGGTGCTGAACAATAGAGTGATCGGCGAGGGCTGGCTGAGAGCCATCGGCCTGCAC
GACCCAACAGCCCATGCCGAAATTATGGCCCTGAGACAGGGCGGCCTGGTCATGCAGAACTACAGACTGA
TTGACGCCACCCTGTACGTGACATTCGAGCCTTGCGTGATGTGCGCCGGCGCCATGATCCACTCTAGGAT
CGGCCGCGTGGTGTTTGGCGTGAGGAACTCAAAAAGAGGCGCCGCAGGCTCCCTGATGAACGTGCTGAAC
TACCCCGGCATGAATCACCGCGTCGAAATTACCGAGGGAATCCTGGCAGATGAATGTGCCGCCCTGCTGT
GCGATTTCTATCGGATGCCTAGACAGGTGTTCAATGCTCAGAAGAAGGCCCAGAGCTCCATCAACTCCGG
AGGATCTAGCGGAGGCTCCTCTGGCTCTGAGACACCTGGCACAAGCGAGAGCGCAACACCTGAAAGCAGC
GGGGGCAGCAGCGGGGGGTCAGACAAGAAGTACAGCATCGGCCTGGCCATCGGCACCAACTCTGTGGGCT
GGGCCGTGATCACCGACGAGTACAAGGTGCCCAGCAAGAAATTCAAGGTGCTGGGCAACACCGACCGGCA
CAGCATCAAGAAGAACCTGATCGGAGCCCTGCTGTTCGACAGCGGCGAAACAGCCGAGGCCACCCGGCTG
AAGAGAACCGCCAGAAGAAGATACACCAGACGGAAGAACCGGATCTGCTATCTGCAAGAGATCTTCAGCA
ACGAGATGGCCAAGGTGGACGACAGCTTCTTCCACAGACTGGAAGAGTCCTTCCTGGTGGAAGAGGATAA
GAAGCACGAGCGGCACCCCATCTTCGGCAACATCGTGGACGAGGTGGCCTACCACGAGAAGTACCCCACC
ATCTACCACCTGAGAAAGAAACTGGTGGACAGCACCGACAAGGCCGACCTGCGGCTGATCTATCTGGCCC
TGGCCCACATGATCAAGTTCCGGGGCCACTTCCTGATCGAGGGCGACCTGAACCCCGACAACAGCGACGT
GGACAAGCTGTTCATCCAGCTGGTGCAGACCTACAACCAGCTGTTCGAGGAAAACCCCATCAACGCCAGC
GGCGTGGACGCCAAGGCCATCCTGTCTGCCAGACTGAGCAAGAGCAGACGGCTGGAAAATCTGATCGCCC
AGCTGCCCGGCGAGAAGAAGAATGGCCTGTTCGGAAACCTGATTGCCCTGAGCCTGGGCCTGACCCCCAA
CTTCAAGAGCAACTTCGACCTGGCCGAGGATGCCAAACTGCAGCTGAGCAAGGACACCTACGACGACGAC
CTGGACAACCTGCTGGCCCAGATCGGCGACCAGTACGCCGACCTGTTTCTGGCCGCCAAGAACCTGTCCG
ACGCCATCCTGCTGAGCGACATCCTGAGAGTGAACACCGAGATCACCAAGGCCCCCCTGAGCGCCTCTAT
GATCAAGAGATACGACGAGCACCACCAGGACCTGACCCTGCTGAAAGCTCTCGTGCGGCAGCAGCTGCCT
GAGAAGTACAAAGAGATTTTCTTCGACCAGAGCAAGAACGGCTACGCCGGCTACATTGACGGCGGAGCCA
GCCAGGAAGAGTTCTACAAGTTCATCAAGCCCATCCTGGAAAAGATGGACGGCACCGAGGAACTGCTCGT
GAAGCTGAACAGAGAGGACCTGCTGCGGAAGCAGCGGACCTTCGACAACGGCAGCATCCCCCACCAGATC
CACCTGGGAGAGCTGCACGCCATTCTGCGGCGGCAGGAAGATTTTTACCCATTCCTGAAGGACAACCGGG
AAAAGATCGAGAAGATCCTGACCTTCCGCATCCCCTACTACGTGGGCCCTCTGGCCAGGGGAAACAGCAG
ATTCGCCTGGATGACCAGAAAGAGCGAGGAAACCATCACCCCCTGGAACTTCGAGGAAGTGGTGGACAAG
GGCGCTTCCGCCCAGAGCTTCATCGAGCGGATGACCAACTTCGATAAGAACCTGCCCAACGAGAAGGTGC
TGCCCAAGCACAGCCTGCTGTACGAGTACTTCACCGTGTATAACGAGCTGACCAAAGTGAAATACGTGAC
CGAGGGAATGAGAAAGCCCGCCTTCCTGAGCGGCGAGCAGAAAAAGGCCATCGTGGACCTGCTGTTCAAG
ACCAACCGGAAAGTGACCGTGAAGCAGCTGAAAGAGGACTACTTCAAGAAAATCGAGTGCTTCGACTCCG
TGGAAATCTCCGGCGTGGAAGATCGGTTCAACGCCTCCCTGGGCACATACCACGATCTGCTGAAAATTAT
CAAGGACAAGGACTTCCTGGACAATGAGGAAAACGAGGACATTCTGGAAGATATCGTGCTGACCCTGACA
CTGTTTGAGGACAGAGAGATGATCGAGGAACGGCTGAAAACCTATGCCCACCTGTTCGACGACAAAGTGA
TGAAGCAGCTGAAGCGGCGGAGATACACCGGCTGGGGCAGGCTGAGCCGGAAGCTGATCAACGGCATCCG
GGACAAGCAGTCCGGCAAGACAATCCTGGATTTCCTGAAGTCCGACGGCTTCGCCAACAGAAACTTCATG
CAGCTGATCCACGACGACAGCCTGACCTTTAAAGAGGACATCCAGAAAGCCCAGGTGTCCGGCCAGGGCG
ATAGCCTGCACGAGCACATTGCCAATCTGGCCGGCAGCCCCGCCATTAAGAAGGGCATCCTGCAGACAGT
GAAGGTGGTGGACGAGCTCGTGAAAGTGATGGGCCGGCACAAGCCCGAGAACATCGTGATCGAAATGGCC
AGAGAGAACCAGACCACCCAGAAGGGACAGAAGAACAGCCGCGAGAGAATGAAGCGGATCGAAGAGGGCA
TCAAAGAGCTGGGCAGCCAGATCCTGAAAGAACACCCCGTGGAAAACACCCAGCTGCAGAACGAGAAGCT
GTACCTGTACTACCTGCAGAATGGGCGGGATATGTACGTGGACCAGGAACTGGACATCAACCGGCTGTCC
GACTACGATGTGGACCATATCGTGCCTCAGAGCTTTCTGAAGGACGACTCCATCGACAACAAGGTGCTGA
CCAGAAGCGACAAGAACCGGGGCAAGAGCGACAACGTGCCCTCCGAAGAGGTCGTGAAGAAGATGAAGAA
CTACTGGCGGCAGCTGCTGAACGCCAAGCTGATTACCCAGAGAAAGTTCGACAATCTGACCAAGGCCGAG
AGAGGCGGCCTGAGCGAACTGGATAAGGCCGGCTTCATCAAGAGACAGCTGGTGGAAACCCGGCAGATCA
CAAAGCACGTGGCACAGATCCTGGACTCCCGGATGAACACTAAGTACGACGAGAATGACAAGCTGATCCG
GGAAGTGAAAGTGATCACCCTGAAGTCCAAGCTGGTGTCCGATTTCCGGAAGGATTTCCAGTTTTACAAA
GTGCGCGAGATCAACAACTACCACCACGCCCACGACGCCTACCTGAACGCCGTCGTGGGAACCGCCCTGA
TCAAAAAGTACCCTAAGCTGGAAAGCGAGTTCGTGTACGGCGACTACAAGGTGTACGACGTGCGGAAGAT
GATCGCCAAGAGCGAGCAGGAAATCGGCAAGGCTACCGCCAAGTACTTCTTCTACAGCAACATCATGAAC
TTTTTCAAGACCGAGATTACCCTGGCCAACGGCGAGATCCGGAAGCGGCCTCTGATCGAGACAAACGGCG
AAACCGGGGAGATCGTGTGGGATAAGGGCCGGGATTTTGCCACCGTGCGGAAAGTGCTGAGCATGCCCCA
AGTGAATATCGTGAAAAAGACCGAGGTGCAGACAGGCGGCTTCAGCAAAGAGTCTATCCTGCCCAAGAGG
AACAGCGATAAGCTGATCGCCAGAAAGAAGGACTGGGACCCTAAGAAGTACGGCGGCTTCGACAGCCCCA
CCGTGGCCTATTCTGTGCTGGTGGTGGCCAAAGTGGAAAAGGGCAAGTCCAAGAAACTGAAGAGTGTGAA
AGAGCTGCTGGGGATCACCATCATGGAAAGAAGCAGCTTCGAGAAGAATCCCATCGACTTTCTGGAAGCC
AAGGGCTACAAAGAAGTGAAAAAGGACCTGATCATCAAGCTGCCTAAGTACTCCCTGTTCGAGCTGGAAA
ACGGCCGGAAGAGAATGCTGGCCTCTGCCGGCGAACTGCAGAAGGGAAACGAACTGGCCCTGCCCTCCAA
ATATGTGAACTTCCTGTACCTGGCCAGCCACTATGAGAAGCTGAAGGGCTCCCCCGAGGATAATGAGCAG
AAACAGCTGTTTGTGGAACAGCACAAGCACTACCTGGACGAGATCATCGAGCAGATCAGCGAGTTCTCCA
AGAGAGTGATCCTGGCCGACGCTAATCTGGACAAAGTGCTGTCCGCCTACAACAAGCACCGGGATAAGCC
CATCAGAGAGCAGGCCGAGAATATCATCCACCTGTTTACCCTGACCAATCTGGGAGCCCCTGCCGCCTTC
AAGTACTTTGACACCACCATCGACCGGAAGAGGTACACCAGCACCAAAGAGGTGCTGGACGCCACCCTGA
TCCACCAGAGCATCACCGGCCTGTACGAGACACGGATCGACCTGTCTCAGCTGGGAGGTGACTCTGGCGG
CTCAAAAAGAACCGCCGACGGCAGCGAATTCGAGCCCAAGAAGAAGAGGAAAGTCTAACCGGTCATCATC
ACCATCACCATTGAGTTTAAACCCGCTGATCAGCCTCGACTGTGCCTTCTAGTTGCCAGCCATCTGTTGT
TTGCCCCTCCCCCGTGCCTTCCTTGACCCTGGAAGGTGCCACTCCCACTGTCCTTTCCTAATAAAATGAG
GAAATTGCATCGCATTGTCTGAGTAGGTGTCATTCTATTCTGGGGGGTGGGGTGGGGCAGGACAGCAAGG
GGGAGGATTGGGAAGACAATAGCAGGCATGCTGGGGATGCGGTGGGCTCTATGGCTTCTGAGGCGGAAAG
AACCAGCTGGGGCTCGATACCGTCGACCTCTAGCTAGAGCTTGGCGTAATCATGGTCATAGCTGTTTCCT
GTGTGAAATTGTTATCCGCTCACAATTCCACACAACATACGAGCCGGAAGCATAAAGTGTAAAGCCTAGG
GTGCCTAATGAGTGAGCTAACTCACATTAATTGCGTTGCGCTCACTGCCCGCTTTCCAGTCGGGAAACCT
GTCGTGCCAGCTGCATTAATGAATCGGCCAACGCGCGGGGAGAGGCGGTTTGCGTATTGGGCGCTCTTCC
GCTTCCTCGCTCACTGACTCGCTGCGCTCGGTCGTTCGGCTGCGGCGAGCGGTATCAGCTCACTCAAAGG
CGGTAATACGGTTATCCACAGAATCAGGGGATAACGCAGGAAAGAACATGTGAGCAAAAGGCCAGCAAAA
GGCCAGGAACCGTAAAAAGGCCGCGTTGCTGGCGTTTTTCCATAGGCTCCGCCCCCCTGACGAGCATCAC
AAAAATCGACGCTCAAGTCAGAGGTGGCGAAACCCGACAGGACTATAAAGATACCAGGCGTTTCCCCCTG
GAAGCTCCCTCGTGCGCTCTCCTGTTCCGACCCTGCCGCTTACCGGATACCTGTCCGCCTTTCTCCCTTC
GGGAAGCGTGGCGCTTTCTCATAGCTCACGCTGTAGGTATCTCAGTTCGGTGTAGGTCGTTCGCTCCAAG
CTGGGCTGTGTGCACGAACCCCCCGTTCAGCCCGACCGCTGCGCCTTATCCGGTAACTATCGTCTTGAGT
CCAACCCGGTAAGACACGACTTATCGCCACTGGCAGCAGCCACTGGTAACAGGATTAGCAGAGCGAGGTA
TGTAGGCGGTGCTACAGAGTTCTTGAAGTGGTGGCCTAACTACGGCTACACTAGAAGAACAGTATTTGGT
ATCTGCGCTCTGCTGAAGCCAGTTACCTTCGGAAAAAGAGTTGGTAGCTCTTGATCCGGCAAACAAACCA
CCGCTGGTAGCGGTGGTTTTTTTGTTTGCAAGCAGCAGATTACGCGCAGAAAAAAAGGATCTCAAGAAGA
TCCTTTGATCTTTTCTACGGGGTCTGACACTCAGTGGAACGAAAACTCACGTTAAGGGATTTTGGTCATG
AGATTATCAAAAAGGATCTTCACCTAGATCCTTTTAAATTAAAAATGAAGTTTTAAATCAATCTAAAGTA
TATATGAGTAAACTTGGTCTGACAGTTACCAATGCTTAATCAGTGAGGCACCTATCTCAGCGATCTGTCT
ATTTCGTTCATCCATAGTTGCCTGACTCCCCGTCGTGTAGATAACTACGATACGGGAGGGCTTACCATCT
GGCCCCAGTGCTGCAATGATACCGCGAGACCCACGCTCACCGGCTCCAGATTTATCAGCAATAAACCAGC
CAGCCGGAAGGGCCGAGCGCAGAAGTGGTCCTGCAACTTTATCCGCCTCCATCCAGTCTATTAATTGTTG
CCGGGAAGCTAGAGTAAGTAGTTCGCCAGTTAATAGTTTGCGCAACGTTGTTGCCATTGCTACAGGCATC
GTGGTGTCACGCTCGTCGTTTGGTATGGCTTCATTCAGCTCCGGTTCCCAACGATCAAGGCGAGTTACAT
GATCCCCCATGTTGTGCAAAAAAGCGGTTAGCTCCTTCGGTCCTCCGATCGTTGTCAGAAGTAAGTTGGC
CGCAGTGTTATCACTCATGGTTATGGCAGCACTGCATAATTCTCTTACTGTCATGCCATCCGTAAGATGC
TTTTCTGTGACTGGTGAGTACTCAACCAAGTCATTCTGAGAATAGTGTATGCGGCGACCGAGTTGCTCTT
GCCCGGCGTCAATACGGGATAATACCGCGCCACATAGCAGAACTTTAAAAGTGCTCATCATTGGAAAACG
TTCTTCGGGGCGAAAACTCTCAAGGATCTTACCGCTGTTGAGATCCAGTTCGATGTAACCCACTCGTGCA
CCCAACTGATCTTCAGCATCTTTTACTTTCACCAGCGTTTCTGGGTGAGCAAAAACAGGAAGGCAAAATG
CCGCAAAAAAGGGAATAAGGGCGACACGGAAATGTTGAATACTCATACTCTTCCTTTTTCAATATTATTG
AAGCATTTATCAGGGTTATTGTCTCATGAGCGGATACATATTTGAATGTATTTAGAAAAATAAACAAATA
GGGGTTCCGCGCACATTTCCCCGAAAAGTGCCACCTGACGTCGACGGATCGGGAGATCGATCTCCCGATC
CCCTAGGGTCGACTCTCAGTACAATCTGCTCTGATGCCGCATAGTTAAGCCAGTATCTGCTCCCTGCTTG
TGTGTTGGAGGTCGCTGAGTAGTGCGCGAGCAAAATTTAAGCTACAACAAGGCAAGGCTTGACCGACAAT
TGCATGAAGAATCTGCTTAGGGTTAGGCGTTTTGCGCTGCTTCGCGATGTACGGGCCAGATATACGCGTT
GACATTGATTATTGACTAGTTATTAATAGTAATCAATTACGGGGTCATTAGTTCATAGCCCATATATTGA
GTTCCGCGTTACATAACTTACGGTAAATGGCCCGCCTGGCTGACCGCCCAACGACCCCCGCCCATTGACG
TCAATAATGACGTATGTTCCCATAGTAACGCCAATAGGGACTTTCCATTGACGTCAATGGGTGGAGTATT
TACGGTAAACTGCCCACTTGGCAGTAC
